>Addgene plasmid #229560 | pmMBD2.2-GFP pc2068 | addgene full sequence | sequence record 458268 | Addgene NGS Result
TTGAGATCCTTTTTTTCTGCGCGTAATCTGCTGCTTGCAAACAAAAAAACCACCGCTACCAGCGGTGGTT
TGTTTGCCGGATCAAGAGCTACCAACTCTTTTTCCGAAGGTAACTGGCTTCAGCAGAGCGCAGATACCAA
ATACTGTTCTTCTAGTGTAGCCGTAGTTAGGCCACCACTTCAAGAACTCTGTAGCACCGCCTACATACCT
CGCTCTGCTAATCCTGTTACCAGTGGCTGCTGCCAGTGGCGATAAGTCGTGTCTTACCGGGTTGGACTCA
AGACGATAGTTACCGGATAAGGCGCAGCGGTCGGGCTGAACGGGGGGTTCGTGCACACAGCCCAGCTTGG
AGCGAACGACCTACACCGAACTGAGATACCTACAGCGTGAGCTATGAGAAAGCGCCACGCTTCCCGAAGG
GAGAAAGGCGGACAGGTATCCGGTAAGCGGCAGGGTCGGAACAGGAGAGCGCACGAGGGAGCTTCCAGGG
GGAAACGCCTGGTATCTTTATAGTCCTGTCGGGTTTCGCCACCTCTGACTTGAGCGTCGATTTTTGTGAT
GCTCGTCAGGGGGGCGGAGCCTATGGAAAAACGCCAGCAACGCGGCCTTTTTACGGTTCCTGGCCTTTTG
CTGGCCTTTTGCTCACATGTTCTTTCCTGCGTTATCCCCTGATTCTGTGGATAACCGTATTACCGCCATG
CATTAGTTATTAATAGTAATCAATTACGGGGTCATTAGTTCATAGCCCATATATGGAGTTCCGCGTTACA
TAACTTACGGTAAATGGCCCGCCTGGCTGACCGCCCAACGACCCCCGCCCATTGACGTCAATAATGACGT
ATGTTCCCATAGTAACGCCAATAGGGACTTTCCATTGACGTCAATGGGTGGAGTATTTACGGTAAACTGC
CCACTTGGCAGTACATCAAGTGTATCATATGCCAAGTACGCCCCCTATTGACGTCAATGACGGTAAATGG
CCCGCCTGGCATTATGCCCAGTACATGACCTTATGGGACTTTCCTACTTGGCAGTACATCTACGTATTAG
TCATCGCTATTACCATGGTGATGCGGTTTTGGCAGTACATCAATGGGCGTGGATAGCGGTTTGACTCACG
GGGATTTCCAAGTCTCCACCCCATTGACGTCAATGGGAGTTTGTTTTGGCACCAAAATCAACGGGACTTT
CCAAAATGTCGTAACAACTCCGCCCCATTGACGCAAATGGGCGGTAGGCGTGTACGGTGGGAGGTCTATA
TAAGCAGAGCTGGTTTAGTGAACCGTCAGATCCGCTAGCGCTACCGGACTCAGATCTCGAGCTCAAGCTT
CGAATTCTGCAGTCGACGCCATGGACTGCCCGGCCCTCCCCCCCGGATGGAAGAAGGAGGAAGTGATCCG
AAAATCAGGGCTCAGTGCTGGCAAGAGCGATGTCTACTACTTCAGTCCAAGTGGTAAGAAGTTCAGAAGT
AAACCTCAGCTGGCAAGATACCTGGGAAATGCTGTTGACCTTAGCAGTTTTGACTTCAGGACCGGCAAGA
TGATGCCTAGTAAATTACAGAAGAACAAGCAGAGACTCCGGAATGACCCCCTCAATCAGAACAAGGGTAA
ACCAGACCTGAACACAACATTGCCAATTAGACAAACTGCATCAATTTTCAAGCAACCAGTAACCAAATTC
ACGAACCACCCGAGCAATAAGGTGAAGTCAGACCCCCAGCGGATGAATGAACAACCACGTCAGCTTTTCT
GGGAGAAGAGGCTACAAGGACTTAGCGCATCAGATGTAACAGAACAAATTATAAAAACCATGGAGCTACC
TAAAGGTCTTCAAGGAGTCGGTCCAGGTAGCAATGACGAGACCCTTCTGTCTGCTGTGGCCAGTGCTTTA
CACACAAGCTCTGCGCCCATCACAGGACAAGTCTCTGCTGCCGTGGAAAAGAACCCTGCTGTTTGGCTTA
ACACATCTCAACCCCTCTGCAAAGCTTTCATTGTTACAGATGAAGACATTAGGAAACAGGAAGAGCGAGT
CCAACAAGTACGCAAGAAACTGGAGGAGGCACTGATGGCCGACATCCTGTCCCGGGCTGCGGACACGGAG
GAAGTAGACATTGACATGGACGATGGAGATGAGGCGTGCGGCCGCGCCATGGTGAGCAAGGGCGAGGAGC
TGTTCACCGGGGTGGTGCCCATCCTGGTCGAGCTGGACGGCGACGTAAACGGCCACAAGTTCAGCGTGTC
CGGCGAGGGCGAGGGCGATGCCACCTACGGCAAGCTGACCCTGAAGTTCATCTGCACCACCGGCAAGCTG
CCCGTGCCCTGGCCCACCCTCGTGACCACCCTGACCTACGGCGTGCAGTGCTTCAGCCGCTACCCCGACC
ACATGAAGCAGCACGACTTCTTCAAGTCCGCCATGCCCGAAGGCTACGTCCAGGAGCGCACCATCTTCTT
CAAGGACGACGGCAACTACAAGACCCGCGCCGAGGTGAAGTTCGAGGGCGACACCCTGGTGAACCGCATC
GAGCTGAAGGGCATCGACTTCAAGGAGGACGGCAACATCCTGGGGCACAAGCTGGAGTACAACTACAACA
GCCACAACGTCTATATCATGGCCGACAAGCAGAAGAACGGCATCAAGGTGAACTTCAAGATCCGCCACAA
CATCGAGGACGGCAGCGTGCAGCTCGCCGACCACTACCAGCAGAACACCCCCATCGGCGACGGCCCCGTG
CTGCTGCCCGACAACCACTACCTGAGCACCCAGTCCGCCCTGAGCAAAGACCCCAACGAGAAGCGCGATC
ACATGGTCCTGCTGGAGTTCGTGACCGCCGCCGGGATCACTCTCGGCATGGACGAGCTGTACAAGTAAAG
CGGCCGCGACTCTAGATCATAATCAGCCATACCACATTTGTAGAGGTTTTACTTGCTTTAAAAAACCTCC
CACACCTCCCCCTGAACCTGAAACATAAAATGAATGCAATTGTTGTTGTTAACTTGTTTATTGCAGCTTA
TAATGGTTACAAATAAAGCAATAGCATCACAAATTTCACAAATAAAGCATTTTTTTCACTGCATTCTAGT
TGTGGTTTGTCCAAACTCATCAATGTATCTTAAGGCGTAAATTGTAAGCGTTAATATTTTGTTAAAATTC
GCGTTAAATTTTTGTTAAATCAGCTCATTTTTTAACCAATAGGCCGAAATCGGCAAAATCCCTTATAAAT
CAAAAGAATAGACCGAGATAGGGT
[37 nt withheld, positions 3245-3281]
AAAGAACGTGGACTCCAACGTCAAAGG
[49 nt withheld, positions 3309-3357]
T
[91 nt withheld, positions 3359-3449]
G
[124 nt withheld, positions 3451-3574]
CAGGTGGCACTTTTCGGGGAAATGTGCGCGGAACCCCTATTTGTTTATTTTTCTAAATACATTCAAATAT
GTATCCGCTCATGAGACAATAACCCTGATAAATGCTTCAATAATATTGAAAAAGGAAGAGTCCTGAGGCG
GAAAGAACCAGCTGTGGAATGTGTGTCAGTTAGGGTGTGGAAAGTCCCCAGGCTCCCCAGCAGGCAGAAG
TATGCAAAGCATGCATCTCAATTAGTCAGCAACCAGGTGTGGAAAGTCCCCAGGCTCCCCAGCAGGCAGA
AGTATGCAAAGCATGCATCTCAATTAGTCAGCAACCATAGTCCCGCCCCTAACTCCGCCCATCCCGCCCC
TAACTCCGCCCAGTTCCGCCCATTCTCCGCCCCATGGCTGACTAATTTTTTTTATTTATGCAGAGGCCGA
GGCCGCCTCGGCCTCTGAGCTATTCCAGAAGTAGTGAGGAGGCTTTTTTGGAGGCCTAGGCTTTTGCAAA
GATCGATCAAGAGACAGGATGAGGATCGTTTCGCATGATTGAACAAGATGGATTGCACGCAGGTTCTCCG
GCCGCTTGGGTGGAGAGGCTATTCGGCTATGACTGGGCACAACAGACAATCGGCTGCTCTGATGCCGCCG
TGTTCCGGCTGTCAGCGCAGGGGCGCCCGGTTCTTTTTGTCAAGACCGACCTGTCCGGTGCCCTGAATGA
ACTGCAAGACGAGGCAGCGCGGCTATCGTGGCTGGCCACGACGGGCGTTCCTTGCGCAGCTGTGCTCGAC
GTTGTCACTGAAGCGGGAAGGGACTGGCTGCTATTGGGCGAAGTGCCGGGGCAGGATCTCCTGTCATCTC
ACCTTGCTCCTGCCGAGAAAGTATCCATCATGGCTGATGCAATGCGGCGGCTGCATACGCTTGATCCGGC
TACCTGCCCATTCGACCACCAAGCGAAACATCGCATCGAGCGAGCACGTACTCGGATGGAAGCCGGTCTT
GTCGATCAGGATGATCTGGACGAAGAGCATCAGGGGCTCGCGCCAGCCGAACTGTTCGCCAGGCTCAAGG
CGAGCATGCCCGACGGCGAGGATCTCGTCGTGACCCATGGCGATGCCTGCTTGCCGAATATCATGGTGGA
AAATGGCCGCTTTTCTGGATTCATCGACTGTGGCCGGCTGGGTGTGGCGGACCGCTATCAGGACATAGCG
TTGGCTACCCGTGATATTGCTGAAGAGCTTGGCGGCGAATGGGCTGACCGCTTCCTCGTGCTTTACGGTA
TCGCCGCTCCCGATTCGCAGCGCATCGCCTTCTATCGCCTTCTTGACGAGTTCTTCTGAGCGGGACTCTG
GGGTTCGAAATGACCGACCAAGCGACGCCCAACCTGCCATCACGAGATTTCGATTCCACCGCCGCCTTCT
ATGAAAGGTTGGGCTTCGGAATCGTTTTCCGGGACGCCGGCTGGATGATCCTCCAGCGCGGGGATCTCAT
GCTGGAGTTCTTCGCCCACCCTAGGGGGAGGCTAACTGAAACACGGAAGGAGACAATACCGGAAGGAACC
CGCGCTATGACGGCAATAAAAAGACAGAATAAAACGCACGGTGTTGGGTCGTTTGTTCATAAACGCGGGG
TTCGGTCCCAGGGCTGGCACTCTGTCGATACCCCACCGAGACCCCATTGGGGCCAATACGCCCGCGTTTC
TTCCTTTTCCCCACCCCACCCCCCAAGTTCGGGTGAAGGCCCAGGGCTCGCAGCCAACGTCGGGGCGGCA
GGCCCTGCCATAGCCTCAGGTTACTCATATATACTTTAGATTGATTTAAAACTTCATTTTTAATTTAAAA
GGATCTAGGTGAAGATCCTTTTTGATAATCTCATGACCAAAATCCCTTAACGTGAGTTTTCGTTCCACTG
AGCGTCAGACCCCGTAGAAAAGATCAAAGGATCTTC
Features (pLannotate 1.2.2; 15 found; start..end, strand, type, name):
      1..589     +  rep_origin     ori: high-copy-number ColE1/pMB1/pBR322/pUC origin of replication
    764..1067    +  enhancer       CMV enhancer: human cytomegalovirus immediate early enhancer
   1068..1271    +  promoter       CMV promoter: human cytomegalovirus (CMV) immediate early promoter
   1294..1348    +  misc_feature   MCS (fragment): multiple cloning site
   1354..2139    +  CDS            Mbd3 (fragment): MBD3_MOUSE - Experimental evidence at protein level: Swiss-Prot protein existence level 1. Acts as transcriptional repressor and plays a role in gene silencing. Does not bind DNA by itself. Binds to DNA with a preference for sites containing methylated CpG dinucleotides (in vitro). Binds to a lesser degree DNA containing unmethylated CpG dinucleotides (By similarity). Recruits histone deacetylases and DNA methyltransferases. From Mus musculus (Mouse).
   2149..2868    +  CDS            EGFP: the original enhanced GFP (Yang et al., 1996) mammalian codon-optimized
   2885..2968    +  CDS            large T antigen (fragment): large T antigen from SV40 (simian virus 40)
   2991..3112    +  polyA_signal   SV40 poly(A) signal: SV40 polyadenylation signal
   3146..3574    -  rep_origin     f1 ori (sequence partly withheld): f1 bacteriophage origin of replication; arrow indicates direction of (+) strand synthesis
   3601..3705    +  promoter       AmpR promoter: bla
   3707..4064    +  promoter       SV40 promoter: SV40 enhancer and early promoter
   4099..4893    +  CDS            NeoR/KanR: aminoglycoside phosphotransferase from Tn5; aph(3')-II (or nptII); confers resistance to neomycin, kanamycin, and G418 (Geneticin®)
   4914..5066    +  CDS            ble (fragment): BLE_KLEPN - Experimental evidence at protein level: Swiss-Prot protein existence level 1. Binding protein with a strong affinity to the bleomycin family of antibiotics. Binds to CL990; an antimitotic-antibiotic compound. From Klebsiella pneumoniae.
   5125..5172    +  polyA_signal   HSV TK poly(A) signal: herpes simplex virus thymidine kinase polyadenylation signal (Cole and Stacy, 1985)
   5263..5279    -  polyA_signal   bGH poly(A) signal (fragment): bovine growth hormone polyadenylation signal
