[The description below was written by a language model from this plasmid's Addgene catalogue record and pLannotate feature annotations shown in this document.]
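Description:
pmMBD2.2-GFP pc2068 is a mammalian expression plasmid built on the pEGFP-N1 backbone that encodes a truncated mouse MBD2 (methyl-CpG binding domain protein 2), residues 153–414, fused to GFP. It is propagated in E. coli through a high-copy ColE1/pUC-type origin and also carries an f1 phage origin. A single NeoR/KanR (aminoglycoside phosphotransferase) gene serves both hosts. The bacterial bla promoter drives it for kanamycin selection, and the SV40 enhancer/early promoter, paired with the HSV TK polyadenylation signal, drives it for G418 selection of transfected mammalian cells.

The expression cassette uses the human CMV immediate-early enhancer and promoter, followed by a remnant of the multiple cloning site, a 786 bp insert, an EGFP coding sequence and the SV40 poly(A) signal. In the sequenced record the insert lies directly upstream of EGFP, so GFP sits at the C-terminus of the MBD2 fragment, as the plasmid name and backbone imply. The catalogue tag field instead lists GFP as N-terminal on the insert, which the feature order does not support. The automated annotation labels the insert as an Mbd3 fragment. This most likely reflects homology between the two family members, since its length matches the stated MBD2 insert size exactly.

A short SV40 large T antigen fragment annotated after EGFP is not explained by the record. The sequenced plasmid is 5,500 nt, whereas the listed size of 4,733 bp appears to correspond to the backbone alone. The associated publication examines MBD2 as a phase-separation scaffold for heterochromatin, which is consistent with using this construct to image the localisation and behaviour of the truncated protein in mammalian cells.
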