Addgene plasmid #229560: pmMBD2.2-GFP pc2068
Purpose: Mammalian expression vector codes for MBD2(aa 153-414) fused c-terminal to GFP.
Depositing lab: Cristina Cardoso. Depositing organization: Technische Universitaet Darmstadt. Publication: Heterochromatome wide analyses reveal MBD2 as a phase separation scaffold for heterochromatin compartmentalization and composition. Zhang H, Ugur E, Hake C, Romero H, Arroyo M, Mahmoud M, Lermyte F, Leonhardt H, Cardoso MC. Nucleic Acids Res. 2025 Nov 26;53(22):gkaf1380. doi: 10.1093/nar/gkaf1380. PubMed 41416523.
Backbone
  Vector backbone: pEGFP-N1
  Backbone manufacturer: Clonetech
  Total vector size (bp): 4733
  Vector type: Mammalian Expression
  Selectable markers: Neomycin (select with G418)
Growth in bacteria
  Bacterial resistance: Kanamycin, 50 μg/mL
  Growth temperature: 37°C
  Growth strain: DH5alpha
  Copy number: Unknown
Gene/Insert
  Gene/Insert name: MBD2
  Species: M. musculus (mouse)
  Insert size (bp): 786
  Mutation: MBD2(aa 153-414)
  Entrez Gene: Mbd2 (a.k.a. MBD2a)
  Promoter: CMV
  Tag / fusion protein: GFP (N terminal on insert)
  Cloning method: Restriction Enzyme; 5′ cloning site SalI (not destroyed); 3′ cloning site BsrGI (not destroyed)
  Sequencing primers: 5′ CGCAAATGGGCGGTAGGCGTG
Terms and licenses: Academic/Nonprofit Terms; Industry Terms: Not Available to Industry
How to cite: pmMBD2.2-GFP pc2068 was a gift from Cristina Cardoso (Addgene plasmid # 229560 ; http://n2t.net/addgene:229560 ; RRID:Addgene_229560)
